>Addgene plasmid #66184 | pHSG+PTDH | depositor full sequence | sequence record 112858 | pHSG+PTDH sequence 3228 bps
ACGGAAGATCACTTCGCAGAATAAATAAATCCTGGTGTCCCTGTTGATACCGGGAAGCCCTGGGCCAACT
TTTGGCGAAAATGAGACGTTGATCGGCACGTAAGAGGTTCCAACTTTCACCATAATGAAATAAGATCACT
ACCGGGCGTATTTTTTGAGTTATCGAGATTTTCAGGAGCTAAGGAAGCTAAAATGGAGAAAAAAATCACT
GGATATACCACCGTTGATATATCCCAATGGCATCGTAAAGAACATTTTGAGGCATTTCAGTCAGTTGCTC
AATGTACCTATAACCAGACCGTTCAGCTGGATATTACGGCCTTTTTAAAGACCGTAAAGAAAAATAAGCA
CAAGTTTTATCCGGCCTTTATTCACATTCTTGCCCGCCTGATGAATGCTCATCCGGAATTTCGTATGGCA
ATGAAAGACGGTGAGCTGGTGATATGGGATAGTGTTCACCCTTGTTACACCGTTTTCCATGAGCAAACTG
AAACGTTTTCATCGCTCTGGAGTGAATACCACGACGATTTCCGGCAGTTTCTACACATATATTCGCAAGA
TGTGGCGTGTTACGGTGAAAACCTGGCCTATTTCCCTAAAGGGTTTATTGAGAATATGTTTTTCGTCTCA
GCCAATCCCTGGGTGAGTTTCACCAGTTTTGATTTAAACGTGGCCAATATGGACAACTTCTTCGCCCCCG
TTTTCACCATGGGCAAATATTATACGCAAGGCGACAAGGTGCTGATGCCGCTGGCGATTCAGGTTCATCA
TGCCGTCTGTGATGGCTTCCATGTCGGCAGAATGCTTAATGAATTACAACAGTACTGCGATGAGTGGCAG
GGCGGGGCGTAATTTTTTTAAGGCAGTTATTGGTGCCCTTAAACGCCTGGTGCTACGCCTGAATAAGTGA
TAATAAGCGGATGAATGGCAGAAATTCAGCTTGGCCCAGTGCCAAGCTCCAATACGCAAACCGCCTCTCC
CCGCGCGTTGGCCGATTCATTAATGCAGCTGGCACGACAGGTTTCCCGACTGGAAAGCGGGCAGTGAGCG
CAACGCAATTAATGTGAGTTAGCTCACTCATTAGGCACCCCAGGCTTTACACTTTATGCTTCCGGCTCGT
ATGTTGTGTGGAATTGTGAGCGGATAACAATTTCACACAGGAAACAGCTATGACCATGATTACGAATTCA
TATGCTGCCGAAACTGGTGATCACCCACCGCGTTCATGATGAAATTCTGCAGCTGCTGGCGCCGCATTGC
GAACTGATGACCAACCAGACCGATAGCACCCTGACCCGCGAAGAAATTCTGCGCCGTTGCCGCGATGCGC
AGGCCATGATGGCGTTTATGCCGGATCGCGTGGATGCGGATTTTCTGCAGGCGTGCCCGGAACTGCGTGT
GGTTGGCTGTGCGCTGAAAGGCTTTGATAACTTTGATGTTGATGCGTGTACCGCCCGTGGTGTGTGGCTG
ACCTTTGTGCCGGATCTGCTGACCGTGCCGACCGCGGAACTGGCGATTGGTCTGGCGGTGGGCCTGGGTC
GCCATCTGCGTGCGGCGGATGCGTTTGTGCGCAGCGGCGAATTTCAGGGCTGGCAGCCGCAGTTTTATGG
CACCGGCCTGGATAATGCGACCGTTGGCATTCTGGGTATGGGTGCCATTGGCCTGGCGATGGCCGATCGC
CTGCAGGGCTGGGGCGCCACCCTGCAGTATCATGCGCGCAAAGCGCTGGATACCCAGACCGAACAGCGCC
TGGGCCTGCGTCAGGTGGCGTGTAGCGAACTGTTTGCCAGCAGCGATTTTATTCTGCTGGCGCTGCCGCT
GAACGCGGATACCCAGCACCTGGTGAATGCGGAACTGCTGGCGCTGGTTCGCCCGGGTGCCCTGCTGGTT
AATCCGTGCCGTGGCAGCGTTGTGGATGAAGCGGCGGTTCTGGCGGCGCTGGAACGTGGTCAGCTGGGTG
GTTATGCGGCCGATGTGTTTGAAATGGAAGATTGGGCGCGTGCGGATCGCCCGCGCCTGATTGATCCGGC
GCTGCTGGCCCACCCGAACACCCTGTTTACCCCGCATATTGGCAGCGCGGTGCGCGCGGTGCGTCTGGAA
ATCGAACGCTGCGCCGCGCAGAACATTATTCAGGTTCTGGCGGGTGCCCGCCCGATTAATGCGGCCAACC
GTCTGCCGAAAGCGGAACCGGCGGCGTGCTGATGAGGATCCTCTAGAGTCGACCTGCAGGCATGCAAGCT
TGGCACTGGCCGTCGTTTTACAACGTCGTGACTGGGAAAACCCTGGCGTTACCCAACTTAATCGCCTTGC
AGCACATCCCCCTTTCGCCAGCTGGCGTAATAGCGAAGAGGCCCGCACCGATCGCCCTTCCCAACAGTTG
CGCAGCCTGAATGGCGAATGAGCTTCTTCCGCTTCCTCGCTCACTGACTCGCTGCGCTCGGTCGTTCGGC
TGCGGCGAGCGGTATCAGCTCACTCAAAGGCGGTAATACGGTTATCCACAGAATCAGGGGATAACGCAGG
AAAGAACATGTGAGCAAAAGGCCAGCAAAAGGCCAGGAACCGTAAAAAGGCCGCGTTGCTGGCGTTTTTC
CATAGGCTCCGCCCCCCTGACGAGCATCACAAAAATCGACGCTCAAGTCAGAGGTGGCGAAACCCGACAG
GACTATAAAGATACCAGGCGTTTCCCCCTGGAAGCTCCCTCGTGCGCTCTCCTGTTCCGACCCTGCCGCT
TACCGGATACCTGTCCGCCTTTCTCCCTTCGGGAAGCGTGGCGCTTTCTCAATGCTCACGCTGTAGGTAT
CTCAGTTCGGTGTAGGTCGTTCGCTCCAAGCTGGGCTGTGTGCACGAACCCCCCGTTCAGCCCGACCGCT
GCGCCTTATCCGGTAACTATCGTCTTGAGTCCAACCCGGTAAGACACGACTTATCGCCACTGGCAGCAGC
CACTGGTAACAGGATTAGCAGAGCGAGGTATGTAGGCGGTGCTACAGAGTTCTTGAAGTGGTGGCCTAAC
TACGGCTACACTAGAAGGACAGTATTTGGTATCTGCGCTCTGCTGAAGCCAGTTACCTTCGGAAAAAGAG
TTGGTAGCTCTTGATCCGGCAAACAAACCACCGCTGGTAGCGGTGGTTTTTTTGTTTGCAAGCAGCAGAT
TACGCGCAGAAAAAAAGGATCTCAAGAAGATCCTTTGATCTTTTCTACGGGGTCTGACGCTCAGTGGAAC
TCCGTCGA
Features (pLannotate 1.2.2; 11 found; start..end, strand, type, name):
     90..192     +  promoter       cat promoter: promoter of the E. coli cat gene encoding chloramphenicol acetyltransferase
    193..849     +  CDS            cat: CAT_ECOLX - Experimental evidence at protein level: Swiss-Prot protein existence level 1. This enzyme is an effector of chloramphenicol resistance in bacteria. From Escherichia coli. This protein is used as a marker in many commonly used cloning vectors, such as pACYC184.
    959..1047    +  CDS            lacI (fragment): lac repressor; lacI; The lac repressor binds to the lac operator to inhibit transcription in E. coli. This inhibition can be relieved by adding lactose or isopropyl-β-D-thiogalactopyranoside (IPTG).
   1060..1081    +  protein_bind   CAP binding site: CAP binding activates transcription in the presence of cAMP. E. coli catabolite activator protein
   1096..1126    +  promoter       lac promoter: promoter for the E. coli lac operon
   1134..1150    +  protein_bind   lac operator: The lac repressor binds to the lac operator to inhibit transcription in E. coli. This inhibition can be relieved by adding lactose or isopropyl-β-D-thiogalactopyranoside (IPTG). lac repressor encoded by lacI
   1170..1190    +  CDS            lacZα (fragment): LacZα fragment of β-galactosidase; lacZ fragment
   1192..2199    +  CDS            ptxD: PTXD_PSEST - Experimental evidence at protein level: Swiss-Prot protein existence level 1. Catalyzes phosphite (phosphonate) oxidation. From Pseudomonas stutzeri (Pseudomonas perfectomarina).
   2206..2241    +  misc_feature   MCS (fragment): pUC18/19 multiple cloning site
   2244..2398    +  CDS            lacZα (fragment): LacZα fragment of β-galactosidase; lacZ fragment
   2587..3175    -  rep_origin     ori: high-copy-number ColE1/pMB1/pBR322/pUC origin of replication
