[The description below was written by a language model from this plasmid's Addgene catalogue record and pLannotate feature annotations shown in this document.]
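Description:
pHSG+PTDH is a small, high-copy E. coli cloning plasmid built on the pHSG398 backbone, a pUC-style vector that carries chloramphenicol rather than ampicillin resistance. It is propagated through a ColE1/pMB1-type high-copy origin and selected through the cat gene, which encodes chloramphenicol acetyltransferase and is driven by its own promoter. The catalogue lists the total size as about 3.2 kb, which agrees closely with the 3,228 nt depositor sequence that was annotated. The vector type is recorded as unspecified.

The insert is a roughly 1 kb gene for phosphite dehydrogenase (PTDH, ptxD), which oxidises phosphite (phosphonate). The annotation matches it to the Pseudomonas stutzeri enzyme. According to the depositor, it was subcloned from a synthetic gene codon-optimised for E. coli and carries the substitutions E175A and A176R. The record does not explain the effect of these mutations. The gene sits between the EcoRI and BamHI sites of the multiple cloning site, both of which are retained, and it interrupts the lacZα coding region, leaving short lacZα fragments on either side. It lies in the same orientation as the upstream CAP binding site, lac promoter and lac operator, so lac-driven, IPTG-responsive transcription is plausible. Only a fragment of lacI is present on the plasmid, and the record does not describe it as an expression construct. M13 primer sites flank the insert for sequence verification.

The associated work concerns a phosphite-driven, self-sufficient cytochrome P450 system, which suggests that the plasmid serves mainly as a source of the PTDH coding sequence for subcloning into fusion or expression constructs.
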