Addgene plasmid #66184: pHSG+PTDH
Purpose: phosphite dehydrogenase
Depositing lab: Teruyuki Nagamune. Depositing organization: The University of Tokyo. Publication: Phosphite-driven Self-sufficient Cytochrome P450. Watanabe H, Hirakawa H, and Nagamune T.. ChemCatChem 2013 Dec;5(12):3835-3840 10.1002/cctc.201300445.
Backbone
  Vector backbone: pHSG398
  Backbone manufacturer: TaKaRa
  Backbone size w/o insert (bp): 2206
  Total vector size (bp): 3225
  Vector type: Unspecified
Growth in bacteria
  Bacterial resistance: Chloramphenicol, 25 μg/mL
  Growth temperature: 37°C
  Growth strain: DH5alpha
  Copy number: High Copy
Gene/Insert
  Gene/Insert name: Phosphite Dehydrogenase (alt names: ptxD; phosphonate dehydrogenase; PTDH)
  Species: Synthetic; Pseudomonas
  Insert size (bp): 1019
  Mutation: E175A, A176R
  GenBank ID: WP_003118429
  Cloning method: Restriction Enzyme; 5′ cloning site EcoRI (not destroyed); 3′ cloning site BamHI (not destroyed)
  Sequencing primers: 5′ M13 Reverse; 3′ M13 (-40)
Terms and licenses: Academic/Nonprofit Terms; Industry Terms: Not Available to Industry
Depositor comments: Watanabe et al Chemcatchem. 2013 Dec;5(12):3835-40. doi: 10.1002/cctc.201300445. The phosphite Dehydrogenase gene was subcloned from a synthetic gene whose codons are optimized for E. coli expression.
How to cite: pHSG+PTDH was a gift from Teruyuki Nagamune (Addgene plasmid # 66184 ; http://n2t.net/addgene:66184 ; RRID:Addgene_66184)
