>Addgene plasmid #66184 | pHSG+PTDH | addgene partial sequence | sequence record 117918 | M13pUC-Rev 5'-AGCGGATAACAATTTCACACAGG-3'
GAATTCATATGCTGCCGAAACTGGTGATCACCCACCGCGTTCATGATGAAATTCTGCAGCTGCTGGCGCC
GCATTGCGAACTGATGACCAACCAGACCGATAGCACCCTGACCCGCGAAGAAATTCTGCGCCGTTGCCGC
GATGCGCAGGCCATGATGGCGTTTATGCCGGATCGCGTGGATGCGGATTTTCTGCAGGCGTGCCCGGAAC
TGCGTGTGGTTGGCTGTGCGCTGAAAGGCTTTGATAACTTTGATGTTGATGCGTGTACCGCCCGTGGTGT
GTGGCTGACCTTTGTGCCGGATCTGCTGACCGTGCCGACCGCGGAACTGGCGATTGGTCTGGCGGTGGGC
CTGGGTCGCCATCTGCGTGCGGCGGATGCGTTTGTGCGCAGCGGCGAATTTCAGGGCTGGCAGCCGCAGT
TTTATGGCACCGGCCTGGATAATGCGACCGTTGGCATTCTGGGTATGGGTGCCATTGGCCTGGCGATGGC
CGATCGCCTGCAGGGCTGGGGCGCCACCCTGCAGTATCATGCGCGCAAAGCGCTGGATACCCAGACCGAA
CAGCGCCTGGGCCTGCGTCAGGTGGCGTGTAGCGAACTGTTTGCCAGCAGCGATTTTATTCTGCTGGCGC
TGCCGCTGAACGCGGATACCCAGCACCTGGTGAATGCGGAACTGCTGGCGCTGGTTCGCCCGGGTGCCCT
GCTGGTTAATCCGTGCCGTGGCAGCGTTGTGGATGAAGCGGCGGTTCTGGCGGCGCTGGAACGTGGTCAG
CTGGGTGGTTATGCGGCCGATGTGTTTGAAATGGAAGATTGGGCGCGTGCGGATCGCCCGCGCCTGATTG
ATCCGGCGCTGCTGGCCCACCCGAACACCCTGTTTACCCCGCATATTGGCAGCGCGGTGCGCGCGGTGCG
TCTGGAAATCGAACGCTGCGCCGCGCAGAACATTATTCAGGTTCTGGCGGGTGCCCGCCCGATTAATGCG
GCCAACCGTCTGCCGAAAGCGGAACCGGCGGCGTGCTGATGAGGATCCTCTAGAGTCGACCTGCAGGCAT
GCAAGCT
