>Addgene plasmid #66184 | pHSG+PTDH | addgene partial sequence | sequence record 117920 | L4440 5'-AGCGAGTCAGTGAGCGAG-3'
TTCAGGCTGCGCAACTGTTGGGAAGGGCGATCGGTGCGGGCCTCTTCGCTATTACGCCAGCTGGCGAAAG
GGGGATGTGCTGCAAGGCGATTAAGTTGGGTAACGCCAGGGTTTTCCCAGTCACGACGTTGTAAAACGAC
GGCCAGTGCCAAGCTTGCATGCCTGCAGGTCGACTCTAGAGGATCCTCATCAGCACGCCGCCGGTTCCGC
TTTCGGCAGACGGTTGGCCGCATTAATCGGGCGGGCACCCGCCAGAACCTGAATAATGTTCTGCGCGGCG
CAGCGTTCGATTTCCAGACGCACCGCGCGCACCGCGCTGCCAATATGCGGGGTAAACAGGGTGTTCGGGT
GGGCCAGCAGCGCCGGATCAATCAGGCGCGGGCGATCCGCACGCGCCCAATCTTCCATTTCAAACACATC
GGCCGCATAACCACCCAGCTGACCACGTTCCAGCGCCGCCAGAACCGCCGCTTCATCCACAACGCTGCCA
CGGCACGGATTAACCAGCAGGGCACCCGGGCGAACCAGCGCCAGCAGTTCCGCATTCACCAGGTGCTGGG
TATCCGCGTTCAGCGGCAGCGCCAGCAGAATAAAATCGCTGCTGGCAAACAGTTCGCTACACGCCACCTG
ACGCAGGCCCAGGCGCTGTTCGGTCTGGGTATCCAGCGCTTTGCGCGCATGATACTGCAGGGTGGCGCCC
CAGCCCTGCAGGCGATCGGCCATCGCCAGGCCAATGGCACCCATACCCAGAATGCCAACGGTCGCATTAT
CCAGGCCGGTGCCATAAAACTGCGGCTGCCAGCCCTGAAATTCGCCGCTGCGCACAAACGCATCCGCCGC
ACGCAGATGGCGACCCAGGCCCACCGCCAGACCAATCGCCAGTTCCGCGGTCGGCACGGTCAGCAGATCC
GGCACAAAGGTCAGCCACACACCACGGGCGGTACACGCATCAACATCAAAGTTATCAAAGCCTTTCAGCG
CACAGCCAACCACACGCAGTTCCGGGCACGCCTGCAGAAAATCCGCATCCACGCGATCCGGCATAAACGC
CATCATGGCCTGCGCAT
